Addgene plasmid #170021: pKB234
Purpose: Encodes LacI-controlled expression of surface-displayed hBD3 and PvirK-mNeonGreen reporter
Depositing lab: Jeffrey Tabor. Depositing organization: Rice University. Publication: High-throughput discovery of peptide activators of a bacterial sensor kinase. Brink KR, Mu AM, Hoang KV, Groszman K, Gunn JS, Tabor JJ. bioRxiv 10.1101/2021.06.01.446581.
Backbone
  Vector backbone: pSC101*
  Vector type: Bacterial Expression, Synthetic Biology
Growth in bacteria
  Bacterial resistance: Ampicillin, 100 μg/mL
  Growth temperature: 37°C
  Growth strain: DH5alpha
  Copy number: Low Copy
Gene/Insert 1
  Gene/Insert name: mNeonGreen
  Species: Branchiostoma lanceolatum
  Promoter: PvirK
  Cloning method: Unknown
  Sequencing primers: 5′ CGTCTAAGAAACCATTATTATCATGACATTAAC
Gene/Insert 2
  Gene/Insert name: hBD3 (alt name: Beta-defensin 3)
  Species: H. sapiens (human), Synthetic; Escherichia coli
  Promoter: Ptac
  Tag / fusion protein: Lpp (N terminal on insert); OmpA (N terminal on insert); Tether (N terminal on insert)
  Cloning method: Unknown
  Sequencing primers: 5′ CGGTATCAGCTCACTCAAAGG
Resource information
  A portion of this plasmid was derived from a plasmid made by: Peptide display fusion protein sequence was obtained from Bryan Davies and was originally published in Tucker et al. 2018 (DOI:10.1016/j.cell.2017.12.009).
Terms and licenses: Academic/Nonprofit Terms; Industry Terms: Not Available to Industry
Depositor comments: Peptide display fusion protein sequence was obtained from Bryan Davies and was originally published in Tucker et al. 2018 (DOI:10.1016/j.cell.2017.12.009). Tucker AT, Leonard SP, DuBois CD, Knauf GA, Cunningham AL, Wilke CO, Trent MS, Davies BW. Discovery of Next-Generation Antimicrobials through Bacterial Self-Screening of Surface-Displayed Peptide Libraries. Cell. 2018 Jan 25;172(3):618-628.e13. doi: 10.1016/j.cell.2017.12.009. Epub 2018 Jan 4. PMID: 29307492; PMCID: PMC5786472. Please visit https://www.biorxiv.org/content/10.1101/2021.06.01.446581v1 for bioRxiv preprint.
How to cite: pKB234 was a gift from Jeffrey Tabor (Addgene plasmid # 170021 ; http://n2t.net/addgene:170021 ; RRID:Addgene_170021)
