[The description below was written by a language model from this plasmid's Addgene catalogue record and pLannotate feature annotations shown in this document.]
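Description:
pKB234 is a low-copy bacterial expression and synthetic-biology plasmid of about 7 kb built on a pSC101* backbone. It replicates through the pSC101 origin together with its plasmid-encoded Rep101 (RepA) initiator protein, and it is selected in E. coli with ampicillin via a β-lactamase gene driven by its native promoter. The plasmid also carries lacI expressed from the stronger lacIq promoter, so it supplies its own repressor.

The payload consists of two modules separated by transcription terminators. In the first, a tac promoter with a downstream lac operator drives a surface-display fusion in which an Lpp fragment and an OmpA fragment are followed by a tether and the human antimicrobial peptide beta-defensin 3 (hBD3). The Lpp signal and lipidation region directs the fusion to the outer membrane, the OmpA transmembrane segment carries it across, and the tether presents the peptide at the surface of the producing cell. LacI repression makes display inducible with IPTG. In the second module, mNeonGreen is placed under the PvirK promoter (named in the catalogue entry but not annotated in the feature table) and is followed by rrnB T1 and T7Te terminators, giving a green fluorescent readout of promoter activity. A short region annotated as an mKelly1 fragment lies next to the defensin coding sequence; its role is not explained in the record and it may be a spurious match.

Together the modules let a single cell display a peptide and report its own transcriptional response to it. According to the associated publication title, this supports high-throughput discovery of peptide activators of a bacterial sensor kinase, although the record does not name the kinase. The display scaffold was derived from an earlier surface-displayed peptide library system.
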