Features (pLannotate 1.2.2; 18 found; start..end, strand, type, name):
    971..1048    -  promoter       lacIq promoter: lacI (mutant); In the lacIq allele, a single base change in the promoter boosts expression of the lacI gene about 10-fold.
   1070..1114    +  terminator     his operon terminator (fragment): This putative transcriptin terminator from the E. coli his operon has a 2-bp deletion introduced during synthesis. Its efficiency has not been determined.
   1417..2367    -  CDS            Rep101: RepA protein needed for replication with the pSC101 origin; rep101
   2415..2637    -  rep_origin     pSC101 ori: low-copy replication origin that requires the Rep101 protein
   3139..3173    -  terminator     lambda t0 terminator: minimal transcription terminator from phage lambda (Scholtissek and Grosse, 1987)
   3253..4113    -  CDS            AmpR: β-lactamase; bla; confers resistance to ampicillin, carbenicillin, and related antibiotics
   4114..4177    -  promoter       AmpR promoter: bla
   4517..5224    +  CDS            mNeonGreen: mNeonGreen is a basic (constitutively fluorescent) green/yellow fluorescent protein published in 2013, derived from Branchiostoma lanceolatum. It is reported to be a very rapidly-maturing monomer with moderate acid sensitivity.
   5236..5307    +  terminator     rrnB T1 terminator: transcription terminator T1 from the E. coli rrnB gene
   5323..5350    +  terminator     T7Te terminator: phage T7 early transcription terminator
   5444..5617    +  CDS            mKelly1 (fragment): mKelly1 is a basic (constitutively fluorescent) red fluorescent protein published in 2018, derived from Entacmaea quadricolor. It is reported to be a rapidly-maturing monomer with moderate acid sensitivity.
   5619..5753    -  CDS            DEFB103A (fragment): D103A_HUMAN - Also known as BD3, DEFB103, DEFB3. Experimental evidence at protein level: Swiss-Prot protein existence level 1. Exhibits antimicrobial activity against Gram-positive bacteria S.aureus and S.pyogenes, Gram-negative bacteria P.aeruginosa and E.coli and the yeast C.albicans. Kills multiresistant S.aureus and vancomycin-resistant E.faecium. No significant hemolytic activity was observed. From Homo sapiens (Human).
   5955..6359    -  CDS            ompA (fragment): OMPA_SHIFL - Experimental evidence at protein level: Swiss-Prot protein existence level 1. (Microbial infection) Serves as a secondary receptor during phage Sf6 infection; infection requires both lipopolysaccharide (LPS) and the OmpA beta-barrel. From Shigella flexneri.
   6363..6449    -  CDS            lpp (fragment): LPP_ECOLI - Also known as mlpA, mulI. Experimental evidence at protein level: Swiss-Prot protein existence level 1. An outer membrane lipoprotein that controls the distance between the inner and outer membranes; adding residues to Lpp increases the width of the periplasm (PubMed:29257832). The only protein known to be covalently linked to the peptidoglycan network (PGN) (PubMed:4261992, PubMed:3013869, PubMed:4245367). Also non-covalently binds the PGN (PubMed:3013869). The link between the cell outer membrane and PGN contributes to the maintenance of the structural and functional integrity of
   6544..6560    -  protein_bind   lac operator: The lac repressor binds to the lac operator to inhibit transcription in E. coli. This inhibition can be relieved by adding lactose or isopropyl-β-D-thiogalactopyranoside (IPTG). lac repressor encoded by lacI
   6568..6596    -  promoter       tac promoter: strong E. coli promoter; hybrid between the trp and lac UV5 promoters
   6769..6855    -  terminator     rrnB T1 terminator: Escherichia coli rrnB; transcription terminator T1 from the E. coli rrnB gene
   6861..970     -  CDS            lacI (across the origin): lac repressor; lacI; The lac repressor binds to the lac operator to inhibit transcription in E. coli. This inhibition can be relieved by adding lactose or isopropyl-β-D-thiogalactopyranoside (IPTG).
>Addgene plasmid #170021 | pKB234 | addgene full sequence | sequence record 335964 | Addgene NGS Result
CCAGTGAGACGGGCAACAGCTGATTGCCCTTCACCGCCTGGCCCTGAGAGAGTTGCAGCAAGCGGTCCAC
GCTGGTTTGCCCCAGCAGGCGAAAATCCTGTTTGATGGTGGTTAACGGCGGGATATAACATGAGCTGTCT
TCGGTATCGTCGTATCCCACTACCGAGATATCCGCACCAACGCGCAGCCCGGACTCGGTAATGGCGCGCA
TTGCGCCCAGCGCCATCTGATCGTTGGCAACCAGCATCGCAGTGGGAACGATGCCCTCATTCAGCATTTG
CATGGTTTGTTGAAAACCGGACATGGCACTCCAGTCGCCTTCCCGTTCCGCTATCGGCTGAATTTGATTG
CGAGTGAGATATTTATGCCAGCCAGCCAGACGCAGACGCGCCGAGACAGAACTTAATGGGCCCGCTAACA
GCGCGATTTGCTGGTGACCCAATGCGACCAGATGCTCCACGCCCAGTCGCGTACCGTCTTCATGGGAGAA
AATAATACTGTTGATGGGTGTCTGGTCAGAGACATCAAGAAATAACGCCGGAACATTAGTGCAGGCAGCT
TCCACAGCAATGGCATCCTGGTCATCCAGCGGATAGTTAATGATCAGCCCACTGACGCGTTGCGCGAGAA
GATTGTGCACCGCCGCTTTACAGGCTTCGACGCCGCTTCGTTCTACCATCGACACCACCACGCTGGCACC
CAGTTGATCGGCGCGAGATTTAATCGCCGCGACAATTTGCGACGGCGCGTGCAGGGCCAGACTGGAGGTG
GCAACGCCAATCAGCAACGACTGTTTGCCCGCCAGTTGTTGTGCCACGCGGTTGGGAATGTAATTCAGCT
CCGCCATCGCCGCTTCCACTTTTTCCCGCGTTTTCGCAGAAACGTGGCTGGCCTGGTTCACCACGCGGGA
AACGGTCTGATAAGAGACACCGGCATACTCTGCGACATCGTATAACGTTACTGGTTTCACATTCACCACC
CTGAATTGACTCTCTTCCGGGCGCTATCATGCCATACCGCGAAAGGTTTTGCACCATTCGATGGTGTCAA
CGTAAATGCATGCCGCTTCGGCAAGGTGTCACCACCCTGCCCTTTTTCTTTAAAACCGAAAAGATTACTT
CGCGTTATGCAGGCTTCCTCGCTCACTGACTCGCTGCGCTCGGTCGTTCGGCTGCGGCGAGCGGTATCAG
CTCACTCAAAGGCGGTAATCTCGAGGTTACATTGTCGATCTGTTCATGGTGAACAGCTTTGAATGCACCA
AAAACTCGTAAAAGCTCTGATGTATCTATCTTTTTTACACCGTTTTCATCTGTGCATATGGACAGTTTTC
CCTTTGATATGTAACGGTGAACAGTTGTTCTACTTTTGTTTGTTAGTCTTGATGCTTCACTGATAGATAC
AAGAGCCATAAGAACCTCAGATCCTTCCGTATTTAGCCAGTATGTTCTCTAGTGTGGTTCGTTGTTTTTG
CGTGAGCCATGAGAACGAACCATTGAGATCATACTTACTTTGCATGTCACTCAAAAATTTTGCCTCAAAA
CTGGTGAGCTGAATTTTTGCAGTTAAAGCATCGTGTAGTGTTTTTCTTAGTCCGTTATGTAGGTAGGAAT
CTGATGTAATGGTTGTTGGTATTTTGTCACCATTCATTTTTATCTGGTTGTTCTCAAGTTCGGTTACGAG
ATCCATTTGTCTATCTAGTTCAACTTGGAAAATCAACGTATCAGTCGGGCGGCCTCGCTTATCAACCACC
AATTTCATATTGCTGTAAGTGTTTAAATCTTTACTTATTGGTTTCAAAACCCATTGGTTAAGCCTTTTAA
ACTCATGGTAGTTATTTTCAAGCATTAACATGAACTTAAATTCATCAAGGCTAATCTCTATATTTGCCTT
GTGAGTTTTCTTTTGTGTTAGTTCTTTTAATAACCACTCATAAATCCTCATAGAGTATTTGTTTTCAAAA
GACTTAACATGTTCCAGATTATATTTTATGAATTTTTTTAACTGGAAAAGATAAGGCAATATCTCTTCAC
TAAAAACTAATTCTAATTTTTCGCTTGAGAACTTGGCATAGTTTGTCCACTGGAAAATCTCAAAGCCTTT
AACCAAAGGATTCATGATTTCCACAGTTCTCGTCATCAGCTCTCTGGTTGCTTTAGCTAATACACCATAA
GCATTTTCCCTACTGATGTTCATCATCTGAGCGTATTGGTTATAAGTGAACGATACCGTCCGTTCTTTCC
TTGTAGGGTTTTCAATAGTGGGGTTGAGTAGTGCCACACAGCATAAAATTAGCTTGGTTTCATGCTCCGT
TAAGTCATAGCGACTAATCGCTAGTTCATTTGCTTTGAAAACAACTAATTCAGACATACATCTCAATTGG
TCTAGGTGATTTTAATCACTATACCAATTGAGATGGGCTAGTCAATGATAATTACATGTCCTTTTCCTTT
GAGTTGTGGGTATCTGTAAATTCTGCTAGACCTTTGCTGGAAAACTTGTAAATTCTGCTAGACCCTCTGT
AAATTCCGCTAGACCTTTGTGTGTTTTTTTTGTTTATATTCAAGTGGTTATAATTTATAGAATAAAGAAA
GAATAAAAAAAGATAAAAAGAATAGATCCCAGCCCTGTGTATAACTCACTACTTTAGTCAGTTCCGCAGT
ATTACAAAAGGATGTCGCAAACGCTGTTTGCTCCTCTACAAAACAGACCTTAAAACCCTAAAGGCTTAAG
TAGCACCCTCGCAAGCTCGTGCAAATCGCTTAATATTCCTTTTGTCTCCGACCATCAGGCACCTGAGTCG
CTGCCTTTTTCGTGACATTCAGTTCGCTGCGCTCACGGCTCTGGCAGTGAATGTGGGTAAATGGCACTAC
AGGCGCCTTTTATGGATTCATGCAAGGAAACTACCCATAATACAAGAAAAGCCCGTCACGGGCTTCTCAG
GGCGTTTTATGGCTGGTCTGCTATGTGGTGCTATCTGACTTTTTGCTGTTCAGCAGTTCCTGCCCTCTGA
TTTTCCAGTCTGACCACTTCGGATTATCCCGTGACAGGTCATTCAGACTGGCTAATGCACCCAGTAAGGC
AGCGGTATCATCAACAGGCTTACCCGTCTTACTGTCCCTAGTGCTTGGATTCTCACCAATAAAAAACGCC
CGGCGGCAACCGAGCGTTCTGAACAAATCCAGATGGAGTTCTGATGTCATTACTGGATCTATCAACAGGA
GTCCAAGCGAGCTCGTAAACTTGGTCTGACAGTTACCAATGCTTAATCAGTGAGGCACCTATCTCAGCGA
TCTGTCTATTTCGTTCATCCATAGTTGCCTGACTCCCCGTCGTGTAGATAACTACGATACGGGAGGGCTT
ACCATCTGGCCCCAGTGCTGCAATGATACCGCGTGATCCACGCTCACCGGCTCCAGATTTATCAGCAATA
AACCAGCCAGCCGGAAGGGCCGAGCGCAGAAGTGGTCCTGCAACTTTATCCGCCTCCATCCAGTCTATTA
ATTGTTGCCGGGAAGCTAGAGTAAGTAGTTCGCCAGTTAATAGTTTGCGCAACGTTGTTGCCATTGCTAC
AGGCATCGTGGTGTCACGCTCGTCGTTTGGTATGGCTTCATTCAGCTCCGGTTCCCAACGATCAAGGCGA
GTTACATGATCCCCCATGTTGTGCAAAAAAGCGGTTAGCTCCTTCGGTCCTCCGATCGTTGTCAGAAGTA
AGTTGGCCGCAGTGTTATCACTCATGGTTATGGCAGCACTGCATAATTCTCTTACTGTCATGCCATCCGT
AAGATGCTTTTCTGTTACTGGTGAGTACTCAACCAAGTCATTCTGAGAATAGTGTATGCGGCGACCGAGT
TGCTCTTGCCCGGCGTCAATACGGTATAATACCGCGCCACATAGCAGAACTTTAAAAGTGCTCATCATTG
GAAAACGTTCTTCGGGGCGAAAACTCTCAAGGATCTTACCGCTGTTGAGATCCAGTTCGATGTAACCCAC
TCGTGCACCCAACTGATCTTCAGCATCTTTTACTTTCACCAGCGTTTCTGGGTGAGCAAAAACGGGAAGG
CAAAATGCCGCAAAAAAGTGAATAAGGGCGACACTGAAATGTTGAATACTCATACTCTTCCTTTTTCAAT
ATTATTGAAGCATTTATCAGGGTTATTGTCTCATGAGCGGATACATATTTTAATGTATTTAGAAAAATAA
ACAAATAGGGGTTCCGCGCACATTTCCCATGGTGCCACCTGACGTCTAATAAACCATTATTATCATGACA
TTAACCTATAAAAATAGGCGTATCACGAGGCAGAATTTTTATCGCTTCCGCGTTCCGTCTACTCCCTATT
ACGCTCCGGAATCTCCGACGCCTACGGCCGACGTCGGATACCGCCATTGATAAACTGTTTAACAACATCG
TCTGTACAGACCTTCTTCGTTGCCTTTACGTTTAACTCAATCAGGCTACCGTCTCGGTTATAAGTCTATC
GAGTAGTAGAGCCGTAGTAAAGAGGAGAAATACTAGATGGTTTCGAAAGGTGAGGAGGATAACATGGCGT
CGCTGCCTGCTACACATGAACTGCATATTTTCGGCAGCATCAACGGAGTTGATTTCGACATGGTGGGCCA
AGGCACCGGCAACCCGAACGACGGCTATGAAGAATTGAATTTGAAATCTACCAAGGGCGACTTGCAATTT
AGTCCGTGGATTCTGGTACCGCATATTGGTTATGGTTTTCATCAGTATCTGCCCTACCCAGACGGAATGA
GCCCATTTCAGGCGGCTATGGTGGATGGCAGTGGCTATCAGGTCCATCGCACCATGCAATTCGAGGATGG
GGCGAGCCTGACCGTGAATTATCGGTACACTTACGAAGGTTCACATATTAAAGGTGAAGCACAAGTTAAA
GGCACCGGCTTCCCGGCGGATGGCCCAGTGATGACCAACAGCCTGACGGCGGCGGACTGGTGTCGTAGCA
AAAAGACGTATCCCAATGATAAAACAATTATTTCTACCTTTAAATGGAGTTACACCACGGGTAACGGTAA
ACGCTACCGTAGCACGGCTCGCACCACATACACCTTTGCGAAACCCATGGCCGCGAACTATCTGAAAAAT
CAGCCGATGTATGTGTTTCGCAAAACGGAACTGAAACATTCGAAAACTGAACTCAATTTCAAAGAGTGGC
AAAAAGCCTTCACCGACGTAATGGGCATGGATGAACTGTACAAATGACCAGGCATCAAATAAAACGAAAG
GCTCAGTCGAAAGACTGGGCCTTTCGTTTTATCTGTTGTTTGTCGGTGAACGCTCTCTACTAGAGTCACA
CTGGCTCACCTTCGGGTGGGCCTTTCTGCGTTTATAGTTTCACTTCTGAGTTCGGCATGGGGTCAGGTGG
GACCACCGCGCTACTGCCGCCAGGCAGCTGTATCATCTGCGTACTCCATTAGTGTGACGACCTATGAGGA
TGGCGGGGTATTAACTGTAACGCAAGATACTTCTCTGCAAGATGGTTGTTTAATTTATAATGTGAAACTG
CGCGGCGTTAATTTTCCCTCAAATGGTCCCGTAATGCAAAAGAAGACCTTAGGGTGGGAAGCTTCTACGG
AAACGTTGTATCCTGTTACTTCTTACGACGGCAACACTTTCTACCACGAGTAGAACACTTACCAATTTGC
TCCTCCTTAGGCAAACAAGACAGGACAGCACAACGACCACCTCTAACGCGACAGTAGTACTTCTGGAGGG
TGTTTATGATTCCTGTTCCTCCGATACCCGCAGCTGGAGCCTCAGCGGCATCTGCAGGAGCGGCTTCCGC
AGCCGGTGCTTCACTCGCTGGTGCCTCCGCTGCTGGTGTAGCTTCCGCAGCTGGTGCAGCAGGTTCCTGA
CTGATGCCAGCGGCTGGGGCTTCGGCAGCATCCGCTGGGGCAGCTTCTGCTGCAGGCGCTTCGCTAGCTG
GAGCTTCAGCAGCAGGAGTCGCCTCTGCGGCGGGCGCTGCAGGCTCTTGACTGGTACCAATACCGTTGTC
CGGACGAGTGCCGATGGTGTGTGCGTCACCGATGTTGTTGGTCCACTGGTATTCCAGACGGGTAGCGATT
TCAGGAGTGATCGCGTACTCAACACCGCCAGCGAAGACCGGAGAAACGCCGGTGTCGTGGTTTTTACCAT
AAACGTTGGATTTAGTGTCTGCACGCCATACCATGCCACCCAGACGAGTGTAGATGTCCAGGTCGTCAGT
GATTGGGTAACCCAGTTTAGCGGTCAGTTGAACGCCCTGAGCTTTGTATGCACCGTTTTCAACGCTGCCT
TTGTACGGCATACGACCTAACCAGTCGTAACCCATTTCAAAGCCAACATACGGGTTAATTCCCTGATCGA
TTTTAGCGTTGCTGGAGCAACCTGCCAGCAGAGTAGAACCCAGGATTACCGCGCCCAGTACCAGTTTAGT
AGCTTTCATCAGAAATACTCCATAGCATGATTAAGATGTTTCAGTACGAAAATTGCTTTCATTGTTGATC
TCCTTTTTAAGTGAACTTGGGCCCTGTGTGAAATTGTTATCCGCTCACAATTCCACACATTATACGAGCC
GATGATTAATTGTCAACAGCTCATTTCAGAATATTAGCCAGAACCGTTATGATGTCGGCGCAAAAAACAT
TATCCAGAACGGGAGTGCGCCTTGAGCGACACGAATTATGCAGTGATTTACGTATTACCGCCTTTGAGTG
AGCTGATACCGCTCGCCGCAGCCGAACGCCCTAGGTCTAGGGCGGCGGATTTGTCCTACTCAGGAGAGCG
TTCACCGACAAACAACAGATAAAACGAAAGGCCCAGTCTTTCGACTGAGCCTTTCGTTTTATTTGATGCC
TCACTGCCCGCTTTCCAGTCGGGAAACCTGTCGTGCCAGCTGCATTAATGAATCGGCCAACGCGCGGGGA
GAGGCGGTTTGCGTATTGGGCGCCAGGGTGGTTTTTCTTTTCA
